>Addgene plasmid #65138 | pYTK031 | depositor full sequence | sequence record 110191 | Full Sequence
TCGGTCTCAAACGATCTTAGCCTTGTTGCTAGTTAGAAAAAGACATTTTTGCTGTCAGTCACTGTCAAGA
GATTCTTTTGCTGGCATTTCTTCTAGGAGCAAAAAGAGCGATGCGTCTTTTCCGCTGAACCGTTCCAGCA
AAAAAGACTACCAACGCAATATGGATTGTCAGAATCATATAAAAGAGAAGCAAATAACTCCTTGTCTTGT
ATCAATTGCATTATAATATCTTCTTGTTAGTGCAATATCATATAGAAGTCATCGAAATAGATATTAAGAA
AAACAAACTGTACAATCAATCAATCAATCATCACATAAAAGATCTATGTGAGACCAGACCAATAAAAAAC
GCCCGGCGGCAACCGAGCGTTCTGAACAAATCCAGATGGAGTTCTGAGGTCATTACTGGATCTATCAACA
GGAGTCCAAGCGAGCTCGATATCAAATTACGCCCCGCCCTGCCACTCATCGCAGTACTGTTGTAATTCAT
TAAGCATTCTGCCGACATGGAAGCCATCACAAACGGCATGATGAACCTGAATCGCCAGCGGCATCAGCAC
CTTGTCGCCTTGCGTATAATATTTGCCCATGGTGAAAACGGGGGCGAAGAAGTTGTCCATATTGGCCACG
TTTAAATCAAAACTGGTGAAACTCACCCAGGGATTGGCTGAAACGAAAAACATATTCTCAATAAACCCTT
TAGGGAAATAGGCCAGGTTTTCACCGTAACACGCCACATCTTGCGAATATATGTGTAGAAACTGCCGGAA
ATCGTCGTGGTATTCACTCCAGAGCGATGAAAACGTTTCAGTTTGCTCATGGAAAACGGTGTAACAAGGG
TGAACACTATCCCATATCACCAGCTCACCGTCTTTCATTGCCATACGAAATTCCGGATGAGCATTCATCA
GGCGGGCAAGAATGTGAATAAAGGCCGGATAAAACTTGTGCTTATTTTTCTTTACGGTCTTTAAAAAGGC
CGTAATATCCAGCTGAACGGTCTGGTTATAGGTACATTGAGCAACTGACTGAAATGCCTCAAAATGTTCT
TTACGATGCCATTGGGATATATCAACGGTGGTATATCCAGTGATTTTTTTCTCCATTTTAGCTTCCTTAG
CTCCTGAAAATCTCGATAACTCAAAAAATACGCCCGGTAGTGATCTTATTTCATTATGGTGAAAGTTGGA
ACCTCTTACGTGCCCGATCAATCATGACCAAAATCCCTTAACGTGAGTTTTCGTTCCACTGAGCGTCAGA
CCCCGTAGAAAAGATCAAAGGATCTTCTTGAGATCCTTTTTTTCTGCGCGTAATCTGCTGCTTGCAAACA
AAAAAACCACCGCTACCAGCGGTGGTTTGTTTGCCGGATCAAGAGCTACCAACTCTTTTTCCGAAGGTAA
CTGGCTTCAGCAGAGCGCAGATACCAAATACTGTTCTTCTAGTGTAGCCGTAGTTAGGCCACCACTTCAA
GAACTCTGTAGCACCGCCTACATACCTCGCTCTGCTAATCCTGTTACCAGTGGCTGCTGCCAGTGGCGAT
AAGTCGTGTCTTACCGGGTTGGACTCAAGACGATAGTTACCGGATAAGGCGCAGCGGTCGGGCTGAACGG
GGGGTTCGTGCACACAGCCCAGCTTGGAGCGAACGACCTACACCGAACTGAGATACCTACAGCGTGAGCT
ATGAGAAAGCGCCACGCTTCCCGAAGGGAGAAAGGCGGACAGGTATCCGGTAAGCGGCAGGGTCGGAACA
GGAGAGCGCACGAGGGAGCTTCCAGGGGGAAACGCCTGGTATCTTTATAGTCCTGTCGGGTTTCGCCACC
TCTGACTTGAGCGTCGATTTTTGTGATGCTCGTCAGGGGGGCGGAGCCTATGGAAAAACGCCAGCAACGC
GGCCTTTTTACGGTTCCTGGCCTTTTGCTGGCCTTTTGCTCACATGTTCTTTCCTGCGTTATCCCCTGAT
TCTGTGGATAACCGTAG
Features (pLannotate 1.2.2; 6 found; start..end, strand, type, name):
     29..263     +  promoter       CUP1 promoter: S. cerevisiae CUP1; inducible metallothionein promoter, regulated by Cu2+
    288..303     -  rep_origin     ARS1 (fragment): S. cerevisiae autonomously replicating sequence ARS1
    342..376     -  terminator     lambda t0 terminator: minimal transcription terminator from phage lambda (Scholtissek and Grosse, 1987)
    450..1106    -  CDS            cat: CAT_ECOLX - Experimental evidence at protein level: Swiss-Prot protein existence level 1. This enzyme is an effector of chloramphenicol resistance in bacteria. From Escherichia coli. This protein is used as a marker in many commonly used cloning vectors, such as pACYC184.
   1107..1204    -  promoter       cat promoter: promoter of the E. coli cat gene encoding chloramphenicol acetyltransferase
   1288..1876    +  rep_origin     ori: high-copy-number ColE1/pMB1/pBR322/pUC origin of replication
