[The description below was written by a language model from this plasmid's Addgene catalogue record and pLannotate feature annotations shown in this document.]
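Description:
pYTK031 is a small (about 2 kb) part-storage plasmid from a modular yeast toolkit (YTK) for multipart assembly. It carries the Saccharomyces cerevisiae CUP1 promoter as a "Type 2" part, the category the toolkit reserves for promoters. It is built on the pYTK001 part-entry backbone and is maintained only in E. coli. A high-copy ColE1/pUC-type origin drives replication, and selection is by chloramphenicol through a cat gene expressed from its own promoter and followed by a lambda t0 terminator. Although the catalogue lists it as a bacterial expression vector, the feature table shows no expression cassette. The plasmid functions as a carrier for a yeast regulatory element rather than as a vector that expresses anything itself.

The payload is the CUP1 promoter, annotated over roughly 235 bp. This is the yeast metallothionein promoter, which is induced by copper ions, so genes placed under it can be switched on by adding Cu2+. The part was inserted at BsmBI sites that were destroyed during cloning, as is typical of Golden Gate-style domestication into an entry vector. In such systems the stored part is later released with a Type IIS enzyme and joined in a defined order with other part types to build a yeast transcription unit, although the record does not annotate the flanking release sites or overhangs. The 16 bp "ARS1 fragment" annotation is too short to act as a yeast origin and is most likely an incidental sequence match. No yeast selection marker or functional yeast replication element is present. The plasmid's typical use is as the source of a copper-inducible promoter when assembling yeast expression constructs with the toolkit.
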