Addgene plasmid #65138: pYTK031
Purpose: Encodes pCUP1 as a Type 2 part to be used in the Dueber YTK system
Depositing lab: John Dueber. Depositing organization: University of California, Berkeley. Publication: A Highly Characterized Yeast Toolkit for Modular, Multipart Assembly. Lee ME, DeLoache WC, Cervantes B, Dueber JE. ACS Synth Biol. 2015 Apr 14. 10.1021/sb500366v PubMed 25871405.
Backbone
  Vector backbone: pYTK001
  Vector type: Bacterial Expression
Growth in bacteria
  Bacterial resistance: Chloramphenicol, 25 μg/mL
  Growth temperature: 37°C
  Growth strain: DH10B
  Copy number: High Copy
Gene/Insert
  Gene/Insert name: pCUP1
  Species: S. cerevisiae (budding yeast)
  Cloning method: Restriction Enzyme; 5′ cloning site BsmBI (destroyed during cloning); 3′ cloning site BsmBI (destroyed during cloning)
Terms and licenses: Academic/Nonprofit Terms; Industry Terms: Not Available to Industry
Depositor comments: Type 2 parts are promoters in the Dueber YTK. For more information, please visit the supplemental information in PMID:25871405.
How to cite: pYTK031 was a gift from John Dueber (Addgene plasmid # 65138 ; http://n2t.net/addgene:65138 ; RRID:Addgene_65138)
