>Addgene plasmid #65138 | pYTK031 | addgene partial sequence | sequence record 112436 | CAT-F 5'-GTTTGTGATGGCTTCCATGTC-3'
ACAGTACTGCGATGAGTGGCAGGGCGGGGCGTAATTTGATATCGAGCTCGCTTGGACTCCTGTTGATAGA
TCCAGTAATGACCTCAGAACTCCATCTGGATTTGTTCAGAACGCTCGGTTGCCGCCGGGCGTTTTTTATT
GGTCTGGTCTCACATAGATCTTTTATGTGATGATTGATTGATTGATTGTACAGTTTGTTTTTCTTAATAT
CTATTTCGATGACTTCTATATGATATTGCACTAACAAGAAGATATTATAATGCAATTGATACAAGACAAG
GAGTTATTTGCTTCTCTTTTATATGATTCTGACAATCCATATTGCGTTGGTAGTCTTTTTTGCTGGAACG
GTTCAGCGGAAAAGACGCATCGCTCTTTTTGCTCCTAGAAGAAATGCCAGCAAAAGAATCTCTTGACAGT
GACTGACAGCAAAAATGTCTTTTTCTAACTAGCAACAAGGCTAAGATCGTTTGAGACCGACTACGGTTAT
CCACAGAATCAGGGGATAACGCAGGAAAGAACATGTGAGCAAAAGGCCAGCAAAAGGCCAGGAACCGTAA
AAAGGCCGCGTTGCTGGCGTTTTTCCATAGGCTCCGCCCCCCTGACGAGCATCACAAAAATCGACGCTCA
AGTCAGAGGTGGCGAAACCCGACAGGACTATAAAGATACCAGGCGTTTCCCCCTGGAAGCTCCCTCGTGC
GCTCTCCTGTTCCGACCCTGCCGCTTACCGGATACCTGTCCGCCTTTCTCCCTTCGGGAAGCGTGGCGCT
TTCTCATAGCTCACGCTGTAGGTATCTCAGTTCGGTGTAGGTCGTTCGCTCCAAGCTGGGCTGTGTGCAC
GAACCCCCCGTTCAGCCCGACCGCTGCGCCTTATCCGGTAACTATCGTCTTGAGTCCAACCCGGTAAGAC
ACGACTTATCGCCACTGGCAGCAGCCACTGGTAACAGGATTAGCA
