>Addgene plasmid #65138 | pYTK031 | addgene partial sequence | sequence record 218248 | pRS414-R 5'-CACCTCTGACTTGAGCGTCG-3'
CGGCCTTTTTACGGTTCCTGGCCTTTTGCTGGCCTTTTGCTCACATGTTCTTTCCTGCGTTATCCCCTGA
TTCTGTGGATAACCGTAGTCGGTCTCAAACGATCTTAGCCTTGTTGCTAGTTAGAAAAAGACATTTTTGC
TGTCAGTCACTGTCAAGAGATTCTTTTGCTGGCATTTCTTCTAGGAGCAAAAAGAGCGATGCGTCTTTTC
CGCTGAACCGTTCCAGCAAAAAAGACTACCAACGCAATATGGATTGTCAGAATCATATAAAAGAGAAGCA
AATAACTCCTTGTCTTGTATCAATTGCATTATAATATCTTCTTGTTAGTGCAATATCATATAGAAGTCAT
CGAAATAGATATTAAGAAAAACAAACTGTACAATCAATCAATCAATCATCACATAAAAGATCTATGTGAG
ACCAGACCAATAAAAAACGCCCGGCGGCAACCGAGCGTTCTGAACAAATCCAGATGGAGTTCTGAGGTCA
TTACTGGATCTATCAACAGGAGTCCAAGCGAGCTCGATATCAAATTACGCCCCGCCCTGCCACTCATCGC
AGTACTGTTGTAATTCATTAAGCATTCTGCCGACATGGAAGCCATCACAAACGGCATGATGAACCTGAAT
CGCCAGCGGCATCAGCACCTTGTCGCCTTGCGTATAATATTTGCCCATGGTGAAAACGGGGGCGAAGAAG
TTGTCCATATTGGCCACGTTTAAATCAAAACTGGTGAAACTCACCCAGGGATTGGCTGAAC
